Addgene plasmid #63108: Frt-V5-hspB7
Purpose: Expression of HSPB7 (small HSP) tagged with V5 in mammalian cells
Depositing lab: Harm Kampinga. Depositing organization: University Medical Center Groningen. Publication: HSPB7 is the most potent polyQ aggregation suppressor within the HSPB family of molecular chaperones. Vos MJ, Zijlstra MP, Kanon B, van Waarde-Verhagen MA, Brunt ER, Oosterveld-Hut HM, Carra S, Sibon OC, Kampinga HH. Hum Mol Genet. 2010 Dec 1;19(23):4677-93. doi: 10.1093/hmg/ddq398. Epub 2010 Sep 15. PubMed 20843828.
Backbone
  Vector backbone: pCMV
  Modifications to backbone: FRT is N-term on HygroB
  Vector type: Mammalian Expression
Growth in bacteria
  Bacterial resistance: Ampicillin, 100 μg/mL
  Growth temperature: 37°C
  Growth strain: DH5alpha
  Copy number: Unknown
Gene/Insert
  Gene/Insert name: hspb7
  Species: H. sapiens (human)
  Entrez Gene: HSPB7 (a.k.a. cvHSP)
  Promoter: CMV
  Tag / fusion protein: V5 (N terminal on insert)
  Cloning method: Unknown
  Sequencing primers: 5′ CMV-F; 3′ BGH-rev
Terms and licenses: Academic/Nonprofit Terms; Industry Terms: Not Available to Industry
How to cite: Frt-V5-hspB7 was a gift from Harm Kampinga (Addgene plasmid # 63108 ; http://n2t.net/addgene:63108 ; RRID:Addgene_63108)
