[The description below was written by a language model from this plasmid's Addgene catalogue record and pLannotate feature annotations shown in this document.]
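Description:
Frt-V5-hspB7 is a 5,691-nt mammalian expression plasmid for producing human HSPB7 (also called cvHSP), a member of the small heat shock protein family, carrying an N-terminal V5 epitope tag. The backbone is recorded simply as pCMV. It is maintained in E. coli through a high-copy ColE1/pUC-type origin and selected with ampicillin via the β-lactamase gene and its own promoter. Remnants of a lac promoter/operator region, an f1 origin fragment and a bom fragment are also annotated as backbone carry-over.

The expression cassette consists of the CMV immediate-early enhancer and promoter, followed by the V5 tag and the HSPB7 coding sequence, and ends with the bovine growth hormone polyadenylation signal. Directly downstream of the CMV promoter the annotation picks up short matches to tet-operator-containing promoters. This suggests that tet operator sequences sit between promoter and insert, which would permit tetracycline-regulated expression in cells that express the Tet repressor, although the catalogue entry does not state this.

Downstream of the cassette, an FRT site lies immediately in front of a hygromycin resistance gene followed by an SV40 poly(A) signal, matching the depositor's note that FRT is N-terminal on HygroB. No complete promoter is annotated ahead of this gene, only a very short SV40 promoter fragment further upstream. That layout is typical of FLP-mediated integration designs, in which recombination into a genomic FRT site supplies what is needed for hygromycin resistance and yields single-copy, isogenic stable lines. The plasmid can also be used for transient transfection. Its stated purpose is expression of V5-tagged HSPB7 in mammalian cells, and the associated study concerns HSPB family chaperones as suppressors of polyglutamine aggregation.
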