Features (pLannotate 1.2.2; 22 found; start..end, strand, type, name):
     28..80      -  misc_feature   bom (fragment): basis of mobility region from pBR322
    235..614     +  enhancer       CMV enhancer: human cytomegalovirus immediate early enhancer
    615..818     +  promoter       CMV promoter: human cytomegalovirus (CMV) immediate early promoter
    820..839     +  promoter       PLtetO-1 promoter (fragment): modified phage lambda PL promoter with tet operator sites (Lutz and Bujard, 1997)
    841..860     +  promoter       PLtetO-1 promoter (fragment): modified phage lambda PL promoter with tet operator sites (Lutz and Bujard, 1997)
    868..901     +  promoter       TRE3GV promoter (fragment): 3rd-generation Tet-responsive promoter that can be activated by binding of Tet-On® 3G, optimized for retroviral and lentiviral vectors
    996..1037    +  CDS            V5 tag: epitope tag from simian virus 5
   1059..1568    +  CDS            HSPB7: HSPB7_HUMAN - Also known as CVHSP. Experimental evidence at protein level: Swiss-Prot protein existence level 1. From Homo sapiens (Human).
   1649..1873    +  polyA_signal   bGH poly(A) signal: bovine growth hormone polyadenylation signal
   1877..1898    +  promoter       SV40 promoter (fragment): SV40 enhancer and early promoter
   1919..2152    +  rep_origin     f1 ori (fragment) (sequence partly withheld): f1 bacteriophage origin of replication; arrow indicates direction of (+) strand synthesis
   2157..2204    +  protein_bind   FRT: FLP-mediated recombination occurs in the 8-bp core sequence TCTAGAAA (Turan and Bode, 2011). FLP recombinase from the Saccharomyces cerevisiae 2μ plasmid
   2212..3234    +  CDS            HygR: aminoglycoside phosphotransferase from E. coli; aph(4)-Ia; confers resistance to hygromycin
   3244..3369    +  CDS            ble (fragment): BLE_KLEPN - Experimental evidence at protein level: Swiss-Prot protein existence level 1. Binding protein with a strong affinity to the bleomycin family of antibiotics. Binds to CL990; an antimitotic-antibiotic compound. From Klebsiella pneumoniae.
   3364..3485    +  polyA_signal   SV40 poly(A) signal: SV40 polyadenylation signal
   3558..3574    -  protein_bind   lac operator: The lac repressor binds to the lac operator to inhibit transcription in E. coli. This inhibition can be relieved by adding lactose or isopropyl-β-D-thiogalactopyranoside (IPTG). lac repressor encoded by lacI
   3582..3612    -  promoter       lac promoter: promoter for the E. coli lac operon
   3627..3648    -  protein_bind   CAP binding site: CAP binding activates transcription in the presence of cAMP. E. coli catabolite activator protein
   3661..3753    -  CDS            lacI (fragment): lac repressor; lacI; The lac repressor binds to the lac operator to inhibit transcription in E. coli. This inhibition can be relieved by adding lactose or isopropyl-β-D-thiogalactopyranoside (IPTG).
   3936..4524    -  rep_origin     ori: high-copy-number ColE1/pMB1/pBR322/pUC origin of replication
   4695..5555    -  CDS            AmpR: β-lactamase; bla; confers resistance to ampicillin, carbenicillin, and related antibiotics
   5556..5660    -  promoter       AmpR promoter: bla
>Addgene plasmid #63108 | Frt-V5-hspB7 | depositor full sequence | sequence record 104514 | Full Sequence
GACGGATCGGGAGATCTCCCGATCCCCTATGGTGCACTCTCAGTACAATCTGCTCTGATGCCGCATAGTT
AAGCCAGTATCTGCTCCCTGCTTGTGTGTTGGAGGTCGCTGAGTAGTGCGCGAGCAAAATTTAAGCTACA
ACAAGGCAAGGCTTGACCGACAATTGCATGAAGAATCTGCTTAGGGTTAGGCGTTTTGCGCTGCTTCGCG
ATGTACGGGCCAGATATACGCGTTGACATTGATTATTGACTAGTTATTAATAGTAATCAATTACGGGGTC
ATTAGTTCATAGCCCATATATGGAGTTCCGCGTTACATAACTTACGGTAAATGGCCCGCCTGGCTGACCG
CCCAACGACCCCCGCCCATTGACGTCAATAATGACGTATGTTCCCATAGTAACGCCAATAGGGACTTTCC
ATTGACGTCAATGGGTGGAGTATTTACGGTAAACTGCCCACTTGGCAGTACATCAAGTGTATCATATGCC
AAGTACGCCCCCTATTGACGTCAATGACGGTAAATGGCCCGCCTGGCATTATGCCCAGTACATGACCTTA
TGGGACTTTCCTACTTGGCAGTACATCTACGTATTAGTCATCGCTATTACCATGGTGATGCGGTTTTGGC
AGTACATCAATGGGCGTGGATAGCGGTTTGACTCACGGGGATTTCCAAGTCTCCACCCCATTGACGTCAA
TGGGAGTTTGTTTTGGCACCAAAATCAACGGGACTTTCCAAAATGTCGTAACAACTCCGCCCCATTGACG
CAAATGGGCGGTAGGCGTGTACGGTGGGAGGTCTATATAAGCAGAGCTCTCCCTATCAGTGATAGAGATC
TCCCTATCAGTGATAGAGATCGTCGACGAGCTCGTTTAGTGAACCGTCAGATCGCCTGGAGACGCCATCC
ACGCTGTTTTGACCTCCATAGAAGACACCGGGACCGATCCAGCCTCCGGACTCTAGCGTTTAAACTTAAG
CTTGAATTCACCATGGGTAAGCCTATCCCTAACCCTCTCCTCGGTCTCGATTCTACGGGATCCAAAACCT
CGAGAACCATGAGCCACAGAACCTCTTCCACCTTCCGAGCGGAGAGAAGTTTCCATTCCTCTTCTTCTTC
CTCCTCCTCTTCCACCTCCTCCTCGGCCTCCCGTGCCCTCCCGGCCCAGGACCCGCCCATGGAGAAGGCC
CTGAGCATGTTTTCCGATGACTTTGGCAGCTTCATGCGGCCCCACTCGGAGCCCCTGGCCTTCCCAGCCC
GCCCCGGTGGGGCAGGCAACATCAAGACCCTAGGAGACGCCTATGAGTTTGCGGTGGACGTGAGAGACTT
CTCACCTGAAGACATCATTGTCACCACCTCCAACAACCACATCGAGGTGCGGGCTGAGAAGCTGGCGGCT
GACGGCACCGTCATGAACACCTTCGCTCACAAGTGCCAGCTGCCGGAGGACGTGGACCCGACGTCGGTGA
CCTCGGCTCTGCGGGAGGACGGCAGCCTCACTATCCGGGCACGGCGTCACCCGCATACAGAACACGTCCA
GCAGACCTTCCGGACGGAGATCAAAATCTGAGTGCCTCTCCCTTCCCTTTCCCTGACGCGCCAAAATCGA
GTCTAGAGGGCCCGTTTAAACCCGCTGATCAGCCTCGACTGTGCCTTCTAGTTGCCAGCCATCTGTTGTT
TGCCCCTCCCCCGTGCCTTCCTTGACCCTGGAAGGTGCCACTCCCACTGTCCTTTCCTAATAAAATGAGG
AAATTGCATCGCATTGTCTGAGTAGGTGTCATTCTATTCTGGGGGGTGGGGTGGGGCAGGACAGCAAGGG
GGAGGATTGGGAAGACAATAGCAGGCATGCTGGGGATGCGGTGGGCTCTATGGCTTCTGAGGCGGAAAGA
ACCAGCTGGGGCTCTAGGGGGTATCCCC
[124 nt withheld, positions 1919-2042]
C
[91 nt withheld, positions 2044-2134]
AGGGTGATGGTTCACGTACCTAGAAGTTCCTATTCCGAAGTTCCTATTCTCTAGAAAGTATAGGAACTTC
CTTGGCCAAAAAGCCTGAACTCACCGCGACGTCTGTCGAGAAGTTTCTGATCGAAAAGTTCGACAGCGTC
TCCGACCTGATGCAGCTCTCGGAGGGCGAAGAATCTCGTGCTTTCAGCTTCGATGTAGGAGGGCGTGGAT
ATGTCCTGCGGGTAAATAGCTGCGCCGATGGTTTCTACAAAGATCGTTATGTTTATCGGCACTTTGCATC
GGCCGCGCTCCCGATTCCGGAAGTGCTTGACATTGGGGAATTCAGCGAGAGCCTGACCTATTGCATCTCC
CGCCGTGCACAGGGTGTCACGTTGCAAGACCTGCCTGAAACCGAACTGCCCGCTGTTCTGCAGCCGGTCG
CGGAGGCCATGGATGCGATCGCTGCGGCCGATCTTAGCCAGACGAGCGGGTTCGGCCCATTCGGACCGCA
AGGAATCGGTCAATACACTACATGGCGTGATTTCATATGCGCGATTGCTGATCCCCATGTGTATCACTGG
CAAACTGTGATGGACGACACCGTCAGTGCGTCCGTCGCGCAGGCTCTCGATGAGCTGATGCTTTGGGCCG
AGGACTGCCCCGAAGTCCGGCACCTCGTGCACGCGGATTTCGGCTCCAACAATGTCCTGACGGACAATGG
CCGCATAACAGCGGTCATTGACTGGAGCGAGGCGATGTTCGGGGATTCCCAATACGAGGTCGCCAACATC
TTCTTCTGGAGGCCGTGGTTGGCTTGTATGGAGCAGCAGACGCGCTACTTCGAGCGGAGGCATCCGGAGC
TTGCAGGATCGCCGCGGCTCCGGGCGTATATGCTCCGCATTGGTCTTGACCAACTCTATCAGAGCTTGGT
TGACGGCAATTTCGATGATGCAGCTTGGGCGCAGGGTCGATGCGACGCAATCGTCCGATCCGGAGCCGGG
ACTGTCGGGCGTACACAAATCGCCCGCAGAAGCGCGGCCGTCTGGACCGATGGCTGTGTAGAAGTACTCG
CCGATAGTGGAAACCGACGCCCCAGCACTCGTCCGAGGGCAAAGGAATAGCACGTACTACGAGATTTCGA
TTCCACCGCCGCCTTCTATGAAAGGTTGGGCTTCGGAATCGTTTTCCGGGACGCCGGCTGGATGATCCTC
CAGCGCGGGGATCTCATGCTGGAGTTCTTCGCCCACCCCAACTTGTTTATTGCAGCTTATAATGGTTACA
AATAAAGCAATAGCATCACAAATTTCACAAATAAAGCATTTTTTTCACTGCATTCTAGTTGTGGTTTGTC
CAAACTCATCAATGTATCTTATCATGTCTGTATACCGTCGACCTCTAGCTAGAGCTTGGCGTAATCATGG
TCATAGCTGTTTCCTGTGTGAAATTGTTATCCGCTCACAATTCCACACAACATACGAGCCGGAAGCATAA
AGTGTAAAGCCTGGGGTGCCTAATGAGTGAGCTAACTCACATTAATTGCGTTGCGCTCACTGCCCGCTTT
CCAGTCGGGAAACCTGTCGTGCCAGCTGCATTAATGAATCGGCCAACGCGCGGGGAGAGGCGGTTTGCGT
ATTGGGCGCTCTTCCGCTTCCTCGCTCACTGACTCGCTGCGCTCGGTCGTTCGGCTGCGGCGAGCGGTAT
CAGCTCACTCAAAGGCGGTAATACGGTTATCCACAGAATCAGGGGATAACGCAGGAAAGAACATGTGAGC
AAAAGGCCAGCAAAAGGCCAGGAACCGTAAAAAGGCCGCGTTGCTGGCGTTTTTCCATAGGCTCCGCCCC
CCTGACGAGCATCACAAAAATCGACGCTCAAGTCAGAGGTGGCGAAACCCGACAGGACTATAAAGATACC
AGGCGTTTCCCCCTGGAAGCTCCCTCGTGCGCTCTCCTGTTCCGACCCTGCCGCTTACCGGATACCTGTC
CGCCTTTCTCCCTTCGGGAAGCGTGGCGCTTTCTCATAGCTCACGCTGTAGGTATCTCAGTTCGGTGTAG
GTCGTTCGCTCCAAGCTGGGCTGTGTGCACGAACCCCCCGTTCAGCCCGACCGCTGCGCCTTATCCGGTA
ACTATCGTCTTGAGTCCAACCCGGTAAGACACGACTTATCGCCACTGGCAGCAGCCACTGGTAACAGGAT
TAGCAGAGCGAGGTATGTAGGCGGTGCTACAGAGTTCTTGAAGTGGTGGCCTAACTACGGCTACACTAGA
AGAACAGTATTTGGTATCTGCGCTCTGCTGAAGCCAGTTACCTTCGGAAAAAGAGTTGGTAGCTCTTGAT
CCGGCAAACAAACCACCGCTGGTAGCGGTGGTTTTTTTGTTTGCAAGCAGCAGATTACGCGCAGAAAAAA
AGGATCTCAAGAAGATCCTTTGATCTTTTCTACGGGGTCTGACGCTCAGTGGAACGAAAACTCACGTTAA
GGGATTTTGGTCATGAGATTATCAAAAAGGATCTTCACCTAGATCCTTTTAAATTAAAAATGAAGTTTTA
AATCAATCTAAAGTATATATGAGTAAACTTGGTCTGACAGTTACCAATGCTTAATCAGTGAGGCACCTAT
CTCAGCGATCTGTCTATTTCGTTCATCCATAGTTGCCTGACTCCCCGTCGTGTAGATAACTACGATACGG
GAGGGCTTACCATCTGGCCCCAGTGCTGCAATGATACCGCGAGACCCACGCTCACCGGCTCCAGATTTAT
CAGCAATAAACCAGCCAGCCGGAAGGGCCGAGCGCAGAAGTGGTCCTGCAACTTTATCCGCCTCCATCCA
GTCTATTAATTGTTGCCGGGAAGCTAGAGTAAGTAGTTCGCCAGTTAATAGTTTGCGCAACGTTGTTGCC
ATTGCTACAGGCATCGTGGTGTCACGCTCGTCGTTTGGTATGGCTTCATTCAGCTCCGGTTCCCAACGAT
CAAGGCGAGTTACATGATCCCCCATGTTGTGCAAAAAAGCGGTTAGCTCCTTCGGTCCTCCGATCGTTGT
CAGAAGTAAGTTGGCCGCAGTGTTATCACTCATGGTTATGGCAGCACTGCATAATTCTCTTACTGTCATG
CCATCCGTAAGATGCTTTTCTGTGACTGGTGAGTACTCAACCAAGTCATTCTGAGAATAGTGTATGCGGC
GACCGAGTTGCTCTTGCCCGGCGTCAATACGGGATAATACCGCGCCACATAGCAGAACTTTAAAAGTGCT
CATCATTGGAAAACGTTCTTCGGGGCGAAAACTCTCAAGGATCTTACCGCTGTTGAGATCCAGTTCGATG
TAACCCACTCGTGCACCCAACTGATCTTCAGCATCTTTTACTTTCACCAGCGTTTCTGGGTGAGCAAAAA
CAGGAAGGCAAAATGCCGCAAAAAAGGGAATAAGGGCGACACGGAAATGTTGAATACTCATACTCTTCCT
TTTTCAATATTATTGAAGCATTTATCAGGGTTATTGTCTCATGAGCGGATACATATTTGAATGTATTTAG
AAAAATAAACAAATAGGGGTTCCGCGCACATTTCCCCGAAAAGTGCCACCTGACGTC
