>Addgene plasmid #63108 | Frt-V5-hspB7 | addgene partial sequence | sequence record 106865 | CMV-F 5'-CGCAAATGGGCGGTAGGCGTG-3'
CCTATCAGTGATAGAGATCTCCCTATCAGTGATAGAGATCGTCGACGAGCTCGTTTAGTGAACCGTCAGA
TCGCCTGGAGACGCCATCCACGCTGTTTTGACCTCCATAGAAGACACCGGGACCGATCCAGCCTCCGGAC
TCTAGCGTTTAAACTTAAGCTTGAATTCACCATGGGTAAGCCTATCCCTAACCCTCTCCTCGGTCTCGAT
TCTACGGGATCCAAAACCTCGAGAACCATGAGCCACAGAACCTCTTCCACCTTCCGAGCGGAGAGAAGTT
TCCATTCCTCTTCTTCTTCCTCCTCCTCTTCCACCTCCTCCTCGGCCTCCCGTGCCCTCCCGGCCCAGGA
CCCGCCCATGGAGAAGGCCCTGAGCATGTTTTCCGATGACTTTGGCAGCTTCATGCGGCCCCACTCGGAG
CCCCTGGCCTTCCCAGCCCGCCCCGGTGGGGCAGGCAACATCAAGACCCTAGGAGACGCCTATGAGTTTG
CGGTGGACGTGAGAGACTTCTCACCTGAAGACATCATTGTCACCACCTCCAACAACCACATCGAGGTGCG
GGCTGAGAAGCTGGCGGCTGACGGCACCGTCATGAACACCTTCGCTCACAAGTGCCAGCTGCCGGAGGAC
GTGGACCCGACGTCGGTGACCTCGGCTCTGCGGGAGGACGGCAGCCTCACTATCCGGGCACGGCGTCACC
CGCATACAGAACACGTCCAGCAGACCTTCCGGACGGAGATCAAAATCTGAGTGCCTCTCCCTTCCCTTTC
CCTGACGCGCCAA
