>Addgene plasmid #63108 | Frt-V5-hspB7 | addgene partial sequence | sequence record 106966 | BGH-rev 5'-TAGAAGGCACAGTCGAGG-3'
GACTCGATTTTGGCGCGTCAGGGAAAGGGAAGGGAGAGGCACTCAGATTTTGATCTCCGTCCGGAAGGTC
TGCTGGACGTGTTCTGTATGCGGGTGACGCCGTGCCCGGATAGTGAGGCTGCCGTCCTCCCGCAGAGCCG
AGGTCACCGACGTCGGGTCCACGTCCTCCGGCAGCTGGCACTTGTGAGCGAAGGTGTTCATGACGGTGCC
GTCAGCCGCCAGCTTCTCAGCCCGCACCTCGATGTGGTTGTTGGAGGTGGTGACAATGATGTCTTCAGGT
GAGAAGTCTCTCACGTCCACCGCAAACTCATAGGCGTCTCCTAGGGTCTTGATGTTGCCTGCCCCACCGG
GGCGGGCTGGGAAGGCCAGGGGCTCCGAGTGGGGCCGCATGAAGCTGCCAAAGTCATCGGAAAACATGCT
CAGGGCCTTCTCCATGGGCGGGTCCTGGGCCGGGAGGGCACGGGAGGCCGAGGAGGAGGTGGAAGAGGAG
GAGGAAGAAGAAGAGGAATGGAAACTTCTCTCCGCTCGGAAGGTGGAAGAGGTTCTGTGGCTCATGGTTC
TCGAGGTTTTGGATCCCGTAGAATCGAGACCGAGGAGAGGGTTAGGGATAGGCTTACCCATGGTGAATTC
AAGCTTAAGTTTAAACGCTAGAGTCCGGAGGCTGGATCGGTCCCGGTGTCTTCTATGGAGGTCAAAACAG
CGTGGATGGCGTCTCCAGGCGATCTGACGGTTCACTAAACGAGCTCGTCGACGATCTCTATCACTGATAG
GGAGATCTCTATCACTGATAGGGAGAGCTCTGCTTATATAGACCTCCCACCGTACACGCCTACCGCCCAT
TTGCGTCAATGG
